>Addgene plasmid #106044 | Opto-GPR139 | addgene full sequence | sequence record 209668 | Addgene NGS Result
AATTGCATGAAGAATCTGCTTAGGGTTAGGCGTTTTGCGCTGCTTCGCGATGTACGGGCCAGATATACGC
GTTGACATTGATTATTGACTAGTTATTAATAGTAATCAATTACGGGGTCATTAGTTCATAGCCCATATAT
GGAGTTCCGCGTTACATAACTTACGGTAAATGGCCCGCCTGGCTGACCGCCCAACGACCCCCGCCCATTG
ACGTCAATAATGACGTATGTTCCCATAGTAACGCCAATAGGGACTTTCCATTGACGTCAATGGGTGGAGT
ATTTACGGTAAACTGCCCACTTGGCAGTACATCAAGTGTATCATATGCCAAGTACGCCCCCTATTGACGT
CAATGACGGTAAATGGCCCGCCTGGCATTATGCCCAGTACATGACCTTATGGGACTTTCCTACTTGGCAG
TACATCTACGTATTAGTCATCGCTATTACCATGGTGATGCGGTTTTGGCAGTACATCAATGGGCGTGGAT
AGCGGTTTGACTCACGGGGATTTCCAAGTCTCCACCCCATTGACGTCAATGGGAGTTTGTTTTGGCACCA
AAATCAACGGGACTTTCCAAAATGTCGTAACAACTCCGCCCCATTGACGCAAATGGGCGGTAGGCGTGTA
CGGTGGGAGGTCTATATAAGCAGAGCTCTCTGGCTAACTAGAGAACCCACTGCTTACTGGCTTATCGAAA
TTAATACGACTCACTATAGGGAGACCCAAGCTGGCTAGCGTTTAAACTTAAGCTTGCCACCATGAAAACG
ATCATCGCCCTGAGCTACATCTTCTGCCTGGTATTCGCCATGTACACCGATATAGAGATGAACAGGCTGG
GAAAGGATAGCCTCATGAACGGGACCGAGGGCCCAAACTTCTACGTGCCTTTCTCCAACAAGACGGGCGT
GGTGCGCAGCCCCTTCGAGGCCCCGCAGTACTACCTGGCGGAGCCATGGCAGTTCTCCATGCTGGCCGCC
TACATGTTCCTGCTGATCATGCTTGGCTTCCCCATCAACTTCCTCACGCTGTACGTCCTCTCCCAGCTGG
TGGCAAGAAGGCAGAAGCTCAACTACATCCTGCTCAACCTGGCCGTGGCCGACCTCTTCATGGTGTTCGG
GGGCTTCACCACCACCCTCTACACCTCTCTGCACGGGTACTTCGTCTTTGGGCCCACGGGCTGCAACCTG
GAGGGCTTCTTTGCCACCTTGGGCGGTGAAATTGCACTGTGGTCCTTGGTGGTCCTGGCCATCGAGCGGT
ACGTGGTGGTGTGCCACCCGCTCAAGTACCACACGGTGTCATACCCAGCCCGCGCCATCATGGGCGTCGC
CTTCACCTGGGTCATGGCTCTGGCCTGTGCCGCGCCCCCCCTCGTCGGCTGGTCCAGGTACATCCCGGAG
GGCATGCAGTGCTCGTGCGGGATTGACTACTACACGCCCCACGAGGAAACCAACAATGAGTCGTTCGTCA
TCTACATGTTCGTGGTCCACTTCATCATCCCCCTGATTGTCATATTCTTCTGCTACGGAATCATTGTGTA
CAAGCTCAGGAGGAAAAGCAATTTTCGGCTCCGTGGCTACTCCACGGGGAAAACCACCCGCATGGTGATC
ATCATGGTCATCGCTTTCCTAATCTGCTGGCTGCCCTACGCTGGGGTGGCGTTCTACATCTTCACCCATC
AGGGCTCTGACTTTGGCCCCATCTTCATGACCATCCCGGCTTTCTTTGCCAAGACTTCTGCCGTCTACAA
CCCCGTCATCTACATCATGATGAACAAGCAGTTCCGCACCATGGCAGCCGCCACGCTCAAGGCTTTCTTC
AAGTGCCAGAAGCAACCTGTACAGTTCTACACCAATCATAACTTTTCCATAACAAGTAGCCCCTGGATCT
CGCCGGCAAACTCACACTGCATCAAGATGCTGGTGTACCAGTATGACAAAAATGGAAAACCTATAAAAGT
ATCCCCGACAGAAACCAGCCAAGTGGCGCCTGCCTAACTCGAGTCTAGAGGGCCCGTTTAAACCCGCTGA
TCAGCCTCGACTGTGCCTTCTAGTTGCCAGCCATCTGTTGTTTGCCCCTCCCCCGTGCCTTCCTTGACCC
TGGAAGGTGCCACTCCCACTGTCCTTTCCTAATAAAATGAGGAAATTGCATCGCATTGTCTGAGTAGGTG
TCATTCTATTCTGGGGGGTGGGGTGGGGCAGGACAGCAAGGGGGAGGATTGGGAAGACAATAGCAGGCAT
GCTGGGGATGCGGTGGGCTCTATGGCTTCTGAGGCGGAAAGAACCAGCTGGGGCTCTAGGGGGTATCCCC
[124 nt withheld, positions 2311-2434]
C
[91 nt withheld, positions 2436-2526]
A
[49 nt withheld, positions 2528-2576]
CCTTTGACGTTGGAGTCCACGTTCTTT
[37 nt withheld, positions 2604-2640]
ACCCTATCTCGGTCTATTCTTTTGATTTATAAGGGATTTTGCCGATTTCGGCCTATTGGTTAAAAAATGA
GCTGATTTAACAAAAATTTAACGCGAATTAATTCTGTGGAATGTGTGTCAGTTAGGGTGTGGAAAGTCCC
CAGGCTCCCCAGCAGGCAGAAGTATGCAAAGCATGCATCTCAATTAGTCAGCAACCAGGTGTGGAAAGTC
CCCAGGCTCCCCAGCAGGCAGAAGTATGCAAAGCATGCATCTCAATTAGTCAGCAACCATAGTCCCGCCC
CTAACTCCGCCCATCCCGCCCCTAACTCCGCCCAGTTCCGCCCATTCTCCGCCCCATGGCTGACTAATTT
TTTTTATTTATGCAGAGGCCGAGGCCGCCTCTGCCTCTGAGCTATTCCAGAAGTAGTGAGGAGGCTTTTT
TGGAGGCCTAGGCTTTTGCAAAAAGCTCCCGGGAGCTTGTATATCCATTTTCGGATCTGATCAAGAGACA
GGATGAGGATCGTTTCGCATGATTGAACAAGATGGATTGCACGCAGGTTCTCCGGCCGCTTGGGTGGAGA
GGCTATTCGGCTATGACTGGGCACAACAGACAATCGGCTGCTCTGATGCCGCCGTGTTCCGGCTGTCAGC
GCAGGGGCGCCCGGTTCTTTTTGTCAAGACCGACCTGTCCGGTGCCCTGAATGAACTGCAGGACGAGGCA
GCGCGGCTATCGTGGCTGGCCACGACGGGCGTTCCTTGCGCAGCTGTGCTCGACGTTGTCACTGAAGCGG
GAAGGGACTGGCTGCTATTGGGCGAAGTGCCGGGGCAGGATCTCCTGTCATCTCACCTTGCTCCTGCCGA
GAAAGTATCCATCATGGCTGATGCAATGCGGCGGCTGCATACGCTTGATCCGGCTACCTGCCCATTCGAC
CACCAAGCGAAACATCGCATCGAGCGAGCACGTACTCGGATGGAAGCCGGTCTTGTCGATCAGGATGATC
TGGACGAAGAGCATCAGGGGCTCGCGCCAGCCGAACTGTTCGCCAGGCTCAAGGCGCGCATGCCCGACGG
CGAGGATCTCGTCGTGACCCATGGCGATGCCTGCTTGCCGAATATCATGGTGGAAAATGGCCGCTTTTCT
GGATTCATCGACTGTGGCCGGCTGGGTGTGGCGGACCGCTATCAGGACATAGCGTTGGCTACCCGTGATA
TTGCTGAAGAGCTTGGCGGCGAATGGGCTGACCGCTTCCTCGTGCTTTACGGTATCGCCGCTCCCGATTC
GCAGCGCATCGCCTTCTATCGCCTTCTTGACGAGTTCTTCTGAGCGGGACTCTGGGGTTCGAAATGACCG
ACCAAGCGACGCCCAACCTGCCATCACGAGATTTCGATTCCACCGCCGCCTTCTATGAAAGGTTGGGCTT
CGGAATCGTTTTCCGGGACGCCGGCTGGATGATCCTCCAGCGCGGGGATCTCATGCTGGAGTTCTTCGCC
CACCCCAACTTGTTTATTGCAGCTTATAATGGTTACAAATAAAGCAATAGCATCACAAATTTCACAAATA
AAGCATTTTTTTCACTGCATTCTAGTTGTGGTTTGTCCAAACTCATCAATGTATCTTATCATGTCTGTAT
ACCGTCGACCTCTAGCTAGAGCTTGGCGTAATCATGGTCATAGCTGTTTCCTGTGTGAAATTGTTATCCG
CTCACAATTCCACACAACATACGAGCCGGAAGCATAAAGTGTAAAGCCTGGGGTGCCTAATGAGTGAGCT
AACTCACATTAATTGCGTTGCGCTCACTGCCCGCTTTCCAGTCGGGAAACCTGTCGTGCCAGCTGCATTA
ATGAATCGGCCAACGCGCGGGGAGAGGCGGTTTGCGTATTGGGCGCTCTTCCGCTTCCTCGCTCACTGAC
TCGCTGCGCTCGGTCGTTCGGCTGCGGCGAGCGGTATCAGCTCACTCAAAGGCGGTAATACGGTTATCCA
CAGAATCAGGGGATAACGCAGGAAAGAACATGTGAGCAAAAGGCCAGCAAAAGGCCAGGAACCGTAAAAA
GGCCGCGTTGCTGGCGTTTTTCCATAGGCTCCGCCCCCCTGACGAGCATCACAAAAATCGACGCTCAAGT
CAGAGGTGGCGAAACCCGACAGGACTATAAAGATACCAGGCGTTTCCCCCTGGAAGCTCCCTCGTGCGCT
CTCCTGTTCCGACCCTGCCGCTTACCGGATACCTGTCCGCCTTTCTCCCTTCGGGAAGCGTGGCGCTTTC
TCATAGCTCACGCTGTAGGTATCTCAGTTCGGTGTAGGTCGTTCGCTCCAAGCTGGGCTGTGTGCACGAA
CCCCCCGTTCAGCCCGACCGCTGCGCCTTATCCGGTAACTATCGTCTTGAGTCCAACCCGGTAAGACACG
ACTTATCGCCACTGGCAGCAGCCACTGGTAACAGGATTAGCAGAGCGAGGTATGTAGGCGGTGCTACAGA
GTTCTTGAAGTGGTGGCCTAACTACGGCTACACTAGAAGAACAGTATTTGGTATCTGCGCTCTGCTGAAG
CCAGTTACCTTCGGAAAAAGAGTTGGTAGCTCTTGATCCGGCAAACAAACCACCGCTGGTAGCGGTGGTT
TTTTTGTTTGCAAGCAGCAGATTACGCGCAGAAAAAAAGGATCTCAAGAAGATCCTTTGATCTTTTCTAC
GGGGTCTGACGCTCAGTGGAACGAAAACTCACGTTAAGGGATTTTGGTCATGAGATTATCAAAAAGGATC
TTCACCTAGATCCTTTTAAATTAAAAATGAAGTTTTAAATCAATCTAAAGTATATATGAGTAAACTTGGT
CTGACAGTTACCAATGCTTAATCAGTGAGGCACCTATCTCAGCGATCTGTCTATTTCGTTCATCCATAGT
TGCCTGACTCCCCGTCGTGTAGATAACTACGATACGGGAGGGCTTACCATCTGGCCCCAGTGCTGCAATG
ATACCGCGAGACCCACGCTCACCGGCTCCAGATTTATCAGCAATAAACCAGCCAGCCGGAAGGGCCGAGC
GCAGAAGTGGTCCTGCAACTTTATCCGCCTCCATCCAGTCTATTAATTGTTGCCGGGAAGCTAGAGTAAG
TAGTTCGCCAGTTAATAGTTTGCGCAACGTTGTTGCCATTGCTACAGGCATCGTGGTGTCACGCTCGTCG
TTTGGTATGGCTTCATTCAGCTCCGGTTCCCAACGATCAAGGCGAGTTACATGATCCCCCATGTTGTGCA
AAAAAGCGGTTAGCTCCTTCGGTCCTCCGATCGTTGTCAGAAGTAAGTTGGCCGCAGTGTTATCACTCAT
GGTTATGGCAGCACTGCATAATTCTCTTACTGTCATGCCATCCGTAAGATGCTTTTCTGTGACTGGTGAG
TACTCAACCAAGTCATTCTGAGAATAGTGTATGCGGCGACCGAGTTGCTCTTGCCCGGCGTCAATACGGG
ATAATACCGCGCCACATAGCAGAACTTTAAAAGTGCTCATCATTGGAAAACGTTCTTCGGGGCGAAAACT
CTCAAGGATCTTACCGCTGTTGAGATCCAGTTCGATGTAACCCACTCGTGCACCCAACTGATCTTCAGCA
TCTTTTACTTTCACCAGCGTTTCTGGGTGAGCAAAAACAGGAAGGCAAAATGCCGCAAAAAAGGGAATAA
GGGCGACACGGAAATGTTGAATACTCATACTCTTCCTTTTTCAATATTATTGAAGCATTTATCAGGGTTA
TTGTCTCATGAGCGGATACATATTTGAATGTATTTAGAAAAATAAACAAATAGGGGTTCCGCGCACATTT
CCCCGAAAAGTGCCACCTGACGTCGACGGATCGGGAGATCTCCCGATCCCCTATGGTGCACTCTCAGTAC
AATCTGCTCTGATGCCGCATAGTTAAGCCAGTATCTGCTCCCTGCTTGTGTGTTGGAGGTCGCTGAGTAG
TGCGCGAGCAAAATTTAAGCTACAACAAGGCAAGGCTTGACCGAC
Features (pLannotate 1.2.2; 20 found; start..end, strand, type, name):
     74..453     +  enhancer       CMV enhancer: human cytomegalovirus immediate early enhancer
    454..657     +  promoter       CMV promoter: human cytomegalovirus (CMV) immediate early promoter
    653..686     +  LTR            5' LTR (truncated) (fragment): truncated 5' long terminal repeat (LTR) from HIV-1
    702..720     +  promoter       T7 promoter: promoter for bacteriophage T7 RNA polymerase
    855..1994    +  CDS            RHO: OPSD_BOVIN - Experimental evidence at protein level: Swiss-Prot protein existence level 1. Photoreceptor required for image-forming vision at low light intensity. Required for photoreceptor cell viability after birth (By similarity). Light-induced isomerization of 11-cis to all-trans retinal triggers a conformational change that activates signaling via G- proteins (PubMed:10926528, PubMed:12044163, PubMed:11972040, PubMed:16908857, PubMed:16586416, PubMed:17060607, PubMed:17449675, PubMed:18818650, PubMed:21389983, PubMed:22198838, PubMed:23579341, PubMed:25205354, PubMed:27458239). Subsequent
   2041..2265    +  polyA_signal   bGH poly(A) signal: bovine growth hormone polyadenylation signal
   2269..2290    +  promoter       SV40 promoter (fragment): SV40 enhancer and early promoter
   2311..2739    +  rep_origin     f1 ori (sequence partly withheld): f1 bacteriophage origin of replication; arrow indicates direction of (+) strand synthesis
   2753..3082    +  promoter       SV40 promoter: SV40 enhancer and early promoter
   3149..3940    +  CDS            neo: KKA2_KLEPN - Also known as kan, nptII. Experimental evidence at protein level: Swiss-Prot protein existence level 1. Resistance to kanamycin, neomycin, paromomycin, ribostamycin, butirosin and gentamicin B. From Klebsiella pneumoniae.
   3964..4122    +  CDS            ble (fragment): BLE_KLEPN - Experimental evidence at protein level: Swiss-Prot protein existence level 1. Binding protein with a strong affinity to the bleomycin family of antibiotics. Binds to CL990; an antimitotic-antibiotic compound. From Klebsiella pneumoniae.
   4117..4238    +  polyA_signal   SV40 poly(A) signal: SV40 polyadenylation signal
   4311..4327    -  protein_bind   lac operator: The lac repressor binds to the lac operator to inhibit transcription in E. coli. This inhibition can be relieved by adding lactose or isopropyl-β-D-thiogalactopyranoside (IPTG). lac repressor encoded by lacI
   4335..4365    -  promoter       lac promoter: promoter for the E. coli lac operon
   4380..4401    -  protein_bind   CAP binding site: CAP binding activates transcription in the presence of cAMP. E. coli catabolite activator protein
   4414..4506    -  CDS            lacI (fragment): lac repressor; lacI; The lac repressor binds to the lac operator to inhibit transcription in E. coli. This inhibition can be relieved by adding lactose or isopropyl-β-D-thiogalactopyranoside (IPTG).
   4689..5277    -  rep_origin     ori: high-copy-number ColE1/pMB1/pBR322/pUC origin of replication
   5448..6308    -  CDS            AmpR: β-lactamase; bla; confers resistance to ampicillin, carbenicillin, and related antibiotics
   6309..6413    -  promoter       AmpR promoter: bla
   6472..6524    -  misc_feature   bom (fragment): basis of mobility region from pBR322
