[The description below was written by a language model from this plasmid's Addgene catalogue record and pLannotate feature annotations shown in this document.]
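Description:
Opto-GPR139 is a mammalian expression plasmid built on the pcDNA3.1(-) backbone and encodes a light-activatable chimeric G-protein coupled receptor. The insert of about 1.2 kb combines sequence from bovine rhodopsin and the human orphan Class A receptor GPR139. The record calls it a Rhodopsin-GPR139 chimera but does not say which receptor segments come from which parent. The automated annotation labels the whole open reading frame as bovine rhodopsin (RHO), which suggests that rhodopsin is the closest overall match. The receptor carries an N-terminal VSV-G epitope and a C-terminal Rhodopsin-1D4 epitope, both useful for antibody detection of the protein.

Transcription is driven by the human CMV immediate-early enhancer and promoter and terminated by the bovine growth hormone polyadenylation signal. A T7 promoter sits upstream of the coding sequence. A separate cassette, made up of the SV40 early promoter, the neomycin phosphotransferase gene and the SV40 poly(A) signal, allows G418 selection of stably transfected mammalian cells. In E. coli the plasmid is maintained at high copy through a ColE1/pUC-type origin with ampicillin resistance, and an f1 origin is also present. The short annotated fragments (HIV-1 LTR, ble, lacI, bom) are probably backbone remnants or partial sequence matches rather than functional elements.

According to the depositor, the insert was assembled in two cloning steps and the flanking 5′ and 3′ sites cannot be used for subcloning. The associated work concerns optical functionalization of human orphan GPCRs, so the plasmid's likely use is expressing the chimera in cultured mammalian cells to trigger GPR139-type signalling with light, without needing a known ligand.
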