Addgene plasmid #106044: Opto-GPR139
Purpose: Expression of a chimeric G-protein coupled receptor (Rhodopsin-GPR139; Opto-GPR139; D10)
Depositing lab: Harald Janovjak. Publication: Optical functionalization of human Class A orphan G-protein-coupled receptors. Morri M, Sanchez-Romero I, Tichy AM, Kainrath S, Gerrard EJ, Hirschfeld PP, Schwarz J, Janovjak H. Nat Commun. 2018 May 16;9(1):1950. doi: 10.1038/s41467-018-04342-1. PubMed 29769519.
Backbone
  Vector backbone: pcDNA3.1-
  Backbone manufacturer: Invitrogen
  Backbone size w/o insert (bp): 5427
  Vector type: Mammalian Expression
  Selectable markers: Neomycin (select with G418)
Growth in bacteria
  Bacterial resistance: Ampicillin, 100 μg/mL
  Growth temperature: 37°C
  Growth strain: DH5alpha
  Copy number: High Copy
Gene/Insert
  Gene/Insert name: Opto-GPR139
  Species: H. sapiens (human), B. taurus (bovine)
  Insert size (bp): 1236
  Mutation: Chimeric receptor protein
  Promoter: CMV
  Tag / fusion protein: VSV-G (N terminal on insert); Rhodopsin-1D4 (C terminal on insert)
  Cloning method: Restriction Enzyme; 5′ cloning site unknown (unknown if destroyed); 3′ cloning site unknown (unknown if destroyed)
  Sequencing primers: 5′ CMV_F (CGCAAATGGGCGGTAGGCGTG); 3′ pcDNA_R (CAACAGATGGCTGGCAAC)
Terms and licenses: Academic/Nonprofit Terms; Industry Terms: Not Available to Industry
Depositor comments: two step cloning; 5' and 3' sites cannot be used for (sub)cloning
How to cite: Opto-GPR139 was a gift from Harald Janovjak (Addgene plasmid # 106044 ; http://n2t.net/addgene:106044 ; RRID:Addgene_106044)
