>Addgene plasmid #106044 | Opto-GPR139 | depositor partial sequence | sequence record 200807 | Opto-GPR139
ATGAAAACGATCATCGCCCTGAGCTACATCTTCTGCCTGGTATTCGCCATGTACACCGATATAGAGATGA
ACAGGCTGGGAAAGGATAGCCTCATGAACGGGACCGAGGGCCCAAACTTCTACGTGCCTTTCTCCAACAA
GACGGGCGTGGTGCGCAGCCCCTTCGAGGCCCCGCAGTACTACCTGGCGGAGCCATGGCAGTTCTCCATG
CTGGCCGCCTACATGTTCCTGCTGATCATGCTTGGCTTCCCCATCAACTTCCTCACGCTGTACGTCCTCT
CCCAGCTGGTGGCAAGAAGGCAGAAGCTCAACTACATCCTGCTCAACCTGGCCGTGGCCGACCTCTTCAT
GGTGTTCGGGGGCTTCACCACCACCCTCTACACCTCTCTGCACGGGTACTTCGTCTTTGGGCCCACGGGC
TGCAACCTGGAGGGCTTCTTTGCCACCTTGGGCGGTGAAATTGCACTGTGGTCCTTGGTGGTCCTGGCCA
TCGAGCGGTACGTGGTGGTGTGCCACCCGCTCAAGTACCACACGGTGTCATACCCAGCCCGCGCCATCAT
GGGCGTCGCCTTCACCTGGGTCATGGCTCTGGCCTGTGCCGCGCCCCCCCTCGTCGGCTGGTCCAGGTAC
ATCCCGGAGGGCATGCAGTGCTCGTGCGGGATTGACTACTACACGCCCCACGAGGAAACCAACAATGAGT
CGTTCGTCATCTACATGTTCGTGGTCCACTTCATCATCCCCCTGATTGTCATATTCTTCTGCTACGGAAT
CATTGTGTACAAGCTCAGGAGGAAAAGCAATTTTCGGCTCCGTGGCTACTCCACGGGGAAAACCACCCGC
ATGGTGATCATCATGGTCATCGCTTTCCTAATCTGCTGGCTGCCCTACGCTGGGGTGGCGTTCTACATCT
TCACCCATCAGGGCTCTGACTTTGGCCCCATCTTCATGACCATCCCGGCTTTCTTTGCCAAGACTTCTGC
CGTCTACAACCCCGTCATCTACATCATGATGAACAAGCAGTTCCGCACCATGGCAGCCGCCACGCTCAAG
GCTTTCTTCAAGTGCCAGAAGCAACCTGTACAGTTCTACACCAATCATAACTTTTCCATAACAAGTAGCC
CCTGGATCTCGCCGGCAAACTCACACTGCATCAAGATGCTGGTGTACCAGTATGACAAAAATGGAAAACC
TATAAAAGTATCCCCGACAGAAACCAGCCAAGTGGCGCCTGCCTAA
